Addgene plasmid #108000: BMR1_03g04335-bio-His
Purpose: Expresses enzymatically monobiotinylated full-length BMR1_03g04335 ectodomain with no N-linked glycans upon cotransfection with BirA in mammalian cells. Contains a C-terminal rat Cd4 d3+4 tag.
Depositing lab: Gavin Wright. Publication: A library of recombinant Babesia microti cell surface and secreted proteins for diagnostics discovery and reverse vaccinology. Elton CM, Rodriguez M, Ben Mamoun C, Lobo CA, Wright GJ. Int J Parasitol. 2019 Feb;49(2):115-125. doi: 10.1016/j.ijpara.2018.10.003. Epub 2018 Oct 24. PubMed 30367868.
Backbone
  Vector backbone: pTT3
  Backbone manufacturer: Yves Durocher
  Backbone size w/o insert (bp): 6670
  Modifications to backbone: Addition of CD4, biotinylation sequence, 6xhis tags
  Vector type: Mammalian Expression
Growth in bacteria
  Bacterial resistance: Ampicillin, 100 μg/mL
  Growth temperature: 37°C
  Growth strain: DH5alpha
  Copy number: High Copy
Gene/Insert
  Gene/Insert name: BMR1_03g04335
  Species: B. microti
  Insert size (bp): 3180
  Mutation: all potential N-linked glycosylation sites (N-X-S/T, where X is not proline) were systematically removed by substituting alanine for serine/threonine at these sites.
  Promoter: CMV
  Tag / fusion protein: ratCD4d3+4,biotinylation sequence, 6xHis (C terminal on backbone)
  Cloning method: Restriction Enzyme; 5′ cloning site NotI (not destroyed); 3′ cloning site AscI (not destroyed)
  Sequencing primers: 5′ CMV-F; 3′ EBVori-F (5'-CCACTCAGTGTTGGCAAATG-3')
Resource information
  A portion of this plasmid was derived from a plasmid made by: Made by gene synthesis. pTT3 was obtained from Yves Durocher, National Research Council of Canada
Terms and licenses: Academic/Nonprofit Terms; Industry Terms: Not Available to Industry
How to cite: BMR1_03g04335-bio-His was a gift from Gavin Wright (Addgene plasmid # 108000 ; http://n2t.net/addgene:108000 ; RRID:Addgene_108000)
