[The description below was written by a language model from this plasmid's Addgene catalogue record and pLannotate feature annotations shown in this document.]
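Description:
BMR1_03g04335-bio-His is a mammalian expression plasmid built on the pTT3 backbone, designed to produce a soluble, secreted form of the Babesia microti protein BMR1_03g04335 as a tagged recombinant ectodomain. It is propagated in E. coli as a high-copy plasmid through a ColE1/pUC-type origin and selected with ampicillin via the β-lactamase gene. The backbone also carries an Epstein-Barr virus oriP fragment, which supports episomal maintenance in cells that supply EBNA1 and so favours high-yield transient expression. Short lac, tet and bla fragments annotated near the bacterial origin appear to be backbone remnants with no role in expression.

Transcription is driven by the CMV immediate early enhancer and promoter, followed by adenovirus-derived leader and splice elements and a chimeric intron fragment that improve mRNA processing, and is terminated by the rabbit β-globin polyadenylation signal. The open reading frame begins with a mouse immunoglobulin heavy chain signal sequence fragment that directs secretion. Downstream lies the gene-synthesised insert of about 3.2 kb, cloned between retained NotI and AscI sites; this region is not itself annotated in the feature table. All potential N-linked glycosylation sequons were removed by replacing the serine or threonine with alanine, so that the parasite protein is not inappropriately glycosylated in mammalian cells. The insert is fused at its C terminus to rat Cd4 domains 3 and 4, a biotinylation acceptor sequence and a 6xHis tag, of which only the Cd4 segment is annotated. Cotransfection with BirA yields enzymatically monobiotinylated protein suitable for capture on streptavidin, while the His tag permits purification. The construct belongs to a library of B. microti cell surface and secreted proteins made for diagnostics discovery and reverse vaccinology.
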