Features (pLannotate 1.2.2; 18 found; start..end, strand, type, name):
      7..386     +  enhancer       CMV enhancer: human cytomegalovirus immediate early enhancer
    388..587     +  promoter       CMV promoter: human cytomegalovirus (CMV) immediate early promoter
    655..693     +  misc_feature   Ad SA (fragment): adenovirus major late transcript splice acceptor (Friedrich and Soriano, 1991)
    726..935     -  CDS            PTP (fragment): TERM_ADE02 - Experimental evidence at protein level: Swiss-Prot protein existence level 1. Protein covalently bound to the viral DNA that acts as a primer for viral genomic replication by DNA strand displacement. Assembles on the viral origin of replication in an initiation complex with viral polymerase, DBP, host NFIA and host POU2F1/OCT1. During initiation, the polymerase covalently couples the first dCTP with Ser- 580 of pTP. The terminal protein stimulates the template activity over 20 fold compared to protein-free templates. Neo-synthesized viral genomes are linked to two preterminal prot
    966..1055    +  intron         chimeric intron (fragment): chimera between introns from adenovirus and immunoglobulin heavy chain genes
   1074..1120    +  CDS            IgH signal sequence (fragment): signal sequence from the mouse immunoglobulin heavy chain variable region
   4356..4922    +  CDS            Cd4 (fragment): CD4_RAT - Experimental evidence at protein level: Swiss-Prot protein existence level 1. Integral membrane glycoprotein that plays an essential role in the immune response and serves multiple functions in responses against both external and internal offenses. In T-cells, functions primarily as a coreceptor for MHC class II molecule:peptide complex. The antigens presented by class II peptides are derived from extracellular proteins while class I peptides are derived from cytosolic proteins. Interacts simultaneously with the T-cell receptor (TCR) and the MHC class II presented by antigen presenti
   5082..5137    +  polyA_signal   β-globin poly(A) signal: rabbit β-globin polyadenylation signal (Gil and Proudfoot, 1987)
   5651..7332    -  rep_origin     oriP (fragment): Epstein-Barr virus oriP replication origin (Yates et al., 2000)
   7459..7563    +  promoter       AmpR promoter: bla
   7564..8424    +  CDS            AmpR: β-lactamase; bla; confers resistance to ampicillin, carbenicillin, and related antibiotics
   8595..9183    +  rep_origin     ori: high-copy-number ColE1/pMB1/pBR322/pUC origin of replication
   9366..9458    +  CDS            lacI (fragment): lac repressor; lacI; The lac repressor binds to the lac operator to inhibit transcription in E. coli. This inhibition can be relieved by adding lactose or isopropyl-β-D-thiogalactopyranoside (IPTG).
   9471..9492    +  protein_bind   CAP binding site: CAP binding activates transcription in the presence of cAMP. E. coli catabolite activator protein
   9507..9537    +  promoter       lac promoter: promoter for the E. coli lac operon
   9545..9561    +  protein_bind   lac operator: The lac repressor binds to the lac operator to inhibit transcription in E. coli. This inhibition can be relieved by adding lactose or isopropyl-β-D-thiogalactopyranoside (IPTG). lac repressor encoded by lacI
   9631..9647    +  promoter       tet promoter (fragment): E. coli promoter for tetracycline efflux protein gene
   9657..9682    -  CDS            bla(M) (fragment): β-lactamase lacking the signal sequence; bla(M); allows cytosolic expression of β-lactamase
>Addgene plasmid #108000 | BMR1_03g04335-bio-His | addgene full sequence | sequence record 213068 | Addgene NGS Result
CATGTTGACATTGATTATTGACTAGTTATTAATAGTAATCAATTACGGGGTCATTAGTTCATAGCCCATA
TATGGAGTTCCGCGTTACATAACTTACGGTAAATGGCCCGCCTGGCTGACCGCCCAACGACCCCCGCCCA
TTGACGTCAATAATGACGTATGTTCCCATAGTAACGCCAATAGGGACTTTCCATTGACGTCAATGGGTGG
AGTATTTACGGTAAACTGCCCACTTGGCAGTACATCAAGTGTATCATATGCCAAGTCCGCCCCCTATTGA
CGTCAATGACGGTAAATGGCCCGCCTGGCATTATGCCCAGTACATGACCTTACGGGACTTTCCTACTTGG
CAGTACATCTACGTATTAGTCATCGCTATTACCATGGTGATGCGGTTTTGGCAGTACACCAATGGGCGTG
GATAGCGGTTTGACTCACGGGGATTTCCAAGTCTCCACCCCATTGACGTCAATGGGAGTTTGTTTTGGCA
CCAAAATCAACGGGACTTTCCAAAATGTCGTAATAACCCCGCCCCGTTGACGCAAATGGGCGGTAGGCGT
GTACGGTGGGAGGTCTATATAAGCAGAGCTCGTTTAGTGAACCGTCAGATCCTCACTCTCTTCCGCATCG
CTGTCTGCGAGGGCCAGCTGTTGGGCTCGCGGTTGAGGACAAACTCTTCGCGGTCTTTCCAGTACTCTTG
GATCGGAAACCCGTCGGCCTCCGAACGGTACTCCGCCACCGAGGGACCTGAGCGAGTCCGCATCGACCGG
ATCGGAAAACCTCTCGAGAAAGGCGTCTAACCAGTCACAGTCGCAAGGTAGGCTGAGCACCGTGGCGGGC
GGCAGCGGGTGGCGGTCGGGGTTGTTTCTGGCGGAGGTGCTGCTGATGATGTAATTAAAGTAGGCGGTCT
TGAGACGGCGGATGGTCGAGGTGAGGTGTGGCAGGCTTGAGATCCAGCTGTTGGGGTGAGTACTCCCTCT
CAAAAGCGGGCATTACTTCTGCGCTAAGATTGTCAGTTTCCAAAAACGAGGAGGATTTGATATTCACCTG
GCCCGATCTGGCCATACACTTGAGTGACAATGACATCCACTTTGCCTTTCTCTCCACAGGTGTCCACTCC
CAGGTCCAAGTTTGCCACCATGGAGTTTCAGACCCAGGTACTCATGTCCCTGCTGCTCTGCATGTCTGGT
GCGGCCGCCGGCGACATCAAGCTGGAAATCAACGAGATCAAGAACCGGCTGCTGAACATGCTGCAGTTCG
AGAACGTGGGCGAGAACAAGCCCGAGAATGTGGCCTACAAAGTGATCTACGCCAACACCCAGGTGCCCAA
CGACGTGATCAAAAAGATCAGCAAGATCGTGAACCGGAACGAGCCCATCCACGACGCCCTGATCCGGAAC
TACGCCGACAACGACGCCGCCCTGAGCTACTTCTGGCTGATGGTGGAAACCCTGTTCGGCGTGGAAGCCT
ACAACGGCCGGTACAGAATCAAGAGCAGCGGCGAGGTGGTCAACAGCCTGGTGGACTACGTGATCCTGGC
CGACAAGAACTTCGCCTTCCCACTGTACATCAAAGAAGTGAAGGACGCCGAGAAGCGGATCAATGAGTTC
ATCATCAGCAGCTTCGACCAGGGAATCGCCCCCAACCTGGATGAGATCATCGACCGGATCGGCATCGAGA
TCGTGCAGCTGCTGACCCTGCTCGTGAACAGCGTGAACATGGAAGGCAAGTTCGAAGAGGACCAGCGGCT
GCCCAAGAGCTTCCTGAGCAAGTCCTTCCAGTGGCAGTTCGGCATTCACGACTCTGCCGCCGACAGCAAC
AACGACAAGCTGTTCAGCAAGCTGACCTCCTTCGACATCTTCGCCAGCGACCACCTGAGCAGCCTGAGCT
TCCGGCCCAACCACATGTTTAAAGAGATCCTGTCCACCGGCTTCACCAGCAACTTTGCCGGCCCTAGCAA
CATCATCCAGGGCCAGAGCCTGAACTTCAAGGACGTGTACGATATCTTCAACATGATCTCCAACCTGAAG
TACAAGAAGATGTCCTCCAACAATATCATCCCCCTGATCATGCGGAACATCTGCCTGAAATACTCCGGCA
AGTTTGGCAACCTGCTGAGCGAGTACCTGGAACTGCCCCAGAGCAGCATCAGCATGCTCGTGGGAGAGAT
GCACTGCGTGCGGGGCTACCTGTTCATCTTCGGCTTCCCCGACTCCAAGGGCAAGCTGTCCTTCCCCAAC
GGCTGGCCCAGAAACATCGACTACGCCCTGGCTGACATCCTGAGCGGCCAGGCCTCTGGCTGCGGCCTGT
GCTACGCTCTGATCGGCTTTCTGCTGGCCATCGGCTACCCCCCCGTCGTGAACGGCTACAGCGGCATCAG
CGTGACCAGCACCGGCAGCACCGTCCAGGTGCTGCCCCCCCTGTCCAATCTGAAGATCCCCTTCGACGCC
CCCTACAATAGCTTCGAGTACCCCGAGGAAAAGAGCGGCTTCGATCAGCCCTTCATCAGCTTCGTGACCG
GCTCCAAGCTGGGCGACAGCCTGTCCATGCTGGCTCACAGCTACTACCTGAAAACCGGCTTTGGCCACGT
GTCCAACGTGTACATGGGCCTGCCTAAGTCCAGCCACTACAGCCTGCACAGACCCGCCGACGAGAGCCCC
GTGAAGTGCCTGAGAGCCATCCCCTACATCCTGGAAATTGCCCGGAACAGCATCAACGGCGCCAACGGCG
ACAATTGGCTGCACCCCGATATCAACGATGCCTACGCCTCCACCATGATCCAGAACGCCCACGACATGCA
CAACGCCGCCAGATATTACGCCGAGTTTATCAAGTCTATCGCCTCCGAGGGCAACCCCGACGGCATTAGA
GCCCTGGGCGAGCTGTACTATATGGGCCACGACGACGGCGAGATCAGCCGGGATATCGTGCGGGCCCTGA
GAATCTGGGGCGACGCTGCCGAGAGCGGCGATCCTGTGTCTGCCCTGGCCGTGGCCTCCGTGCATCTGCA
GAGCGGCAGCAACTCCCTGTCCTCCGCCGAGCCCTTCCTGCGGATGGTGCTGAACGACCCCAAGTCCACC
AAAGAGCAGATCTACCTGGCCAAGTTCTACATGGCCAGATACGGCCTGGGCAGAGAGAAGAACCCCTACG
AGGCCGGGGAGCATCTGCTGAAGGCCGGCACCTTCGGCGACACCATGACACAGATGCTGATCGGACACGC
CTATGCCGGAATCCTCGTGGGCGTGAAGATGCACGAGGGCACCAATCTGTACCGCGCCCTGAAGCACTAT
AAGTATGCCGCCAACGCCGGCAGCGTCGTGGGCAAGTACAACAGCGCCATCCTGACCATTCAGGGCTACG
ACCCCCTGTACACCACCGCCTACGAGCGGTGCAATGCCGGCTATCCCCTGTTCCACAGCGTGGCCATGAA
GAACACCGCCGTGGCTAGCCTGCTGCATATGGCCAAGCGGGCCGAGATTCTGAACGATCAGACAGGCGCC
CTGCTGTGTTACATGATGCTGTCCGAAGTGGGCCACCCCGTGGGACACGTGCGGAGCGCCAAGCTGTGGA
AGTACAGAAACTACGACAACAATTTCGCCCAGTCCTTCGTGGCCAATCTGGCCATGGCCGTGCTGGGAAA
GTTCACCGGAAGCCTGATCACCTCCAATGTGCCCCTGAGCCAGAAAGAGTACTACAAGTCCTCCATTAAG
TACGCCATTCTGGCCGATAACTTCATCTTTAGCAAGGATGCCAACTCCGCCAAGAAGCTGCACTATCAGC
ACCTGCTCAAGTCCGAGTATCTGTTCTGCTTTGCCAGACCCGTGTCCCACTACCAGCAGCTGTCTAACAA
CGAAAACGTGAACCTGCTCGATTACGGCAACGATAACAAGTGTCTGCGGGGCAGGGACGGCAATGAGCTG
TGCCTGTTCTACTACAGCAAGAGAGCCGCCGCTCGGAACGATCCCGACGCCATGAGCTATATCGCCAACA
GCTACCTGACAAGCAAGAACTGGATCAAGCGGGACTACTCTACCGCCTTCAAATGGGCCTCCGACGCAGC
CAAACTGGGCAACGGCATGGGACTGTATATCAGCGCCAGACTGCTGGAACGGGGCTTCGGAGTGGACCGG
AACTGCGACATGGCTATCATGTATTACAAGACCCTGTTTGAGTCCCCCCACCTCGAGAGCAAGATTGTGG
GCTTTATCATGATCTGGATGACCGTGCTCAACCGGTTCATCTACAACCTGCAGCTGAAGATTGGCTTCGA
ATTCATCCAGTTCAGCTACAAGCCCTGCAACCCCTATGTGATCGAGTTCAAGATGAGCGACAAGTTCGCC
AAGATGTTCGCCATCGTGACAGGCGCGCCGTCGACCTCCATCACGGCCTATAAGAGTGAGGGGGAGTCAG
CGGAGTTCTCCTTCCCACTCAACCTTGGAGAGGAAAGCCTGCAGGGAGAGTTGAGATGGAAGGCAGAGAA
GGCTCCTTCTTCCCAGTCCTGGATCACCTTCTCCCTAAAGAACCAAAAGGTGTCTGTGCAGAAGTCTACT
AGCAACCCCAAGTTCCAGCTGTCCGAAACGCTCCCACTCACCCTTCAGATACCCCAGGTCTCCCTTCAGT
TTGCTGGTTCTGGCAACCTGACCCTGACTCTGGACAGAGGGATACTGTATCAGGAAGTGAACCTGGTGGT
GATGAAAGTGACTCAGCCCGACAGCAACACTTTGACCTGTGAGGTGATGGGACCCACCTCACCCAAGATG
AGACTGATCTTGAAGCAGGAGAATCAGGAGGCCAGGGTCTCCAGGCAGGAGAAAGTGATTCAAGTGCAGG
CCCCTGAAGCAGGGGTGTGGCAATGTCTACTGAGTGAAGGTGAAGAGGTCAAGATGGACTCCAAGATCCA
GGTTTTATCCAAAGGGTTGAATTCCGGCAGCCTGCACCACATCCTGGACGCCCAGAAGATGCTGTGGAAC
CACAGGGACAGGAACCTGCCTCCTCTGGCCCCTCTGGGCCCCCACCACCATCACCACCATTGAGTCTAGA
CACGTGATTAATTAAGGATCCCCCGACCTCGACCTCTGGCTAATAAAGGAAATTTATTTTCATTGCAATA
GTGTGTTGGAATTTTTTGTGTCTCTCACTCGGAAGGACATATGGGAGGGCAAATCATTTGGTCGAGATCC
CTCGGAGATCTCTAGCTAGAGGATCGATCCCCGCCCCGGACGAACTAAACCTGACTACGACATCTCTGCC
CCTTCTTCGCGGGGCAGTGCATGTAATCCCTTCAGTTGGTTGGTACAACTTGCCAACTGGGCCCTGTTCC
ACATGTGACACGGGGGGGGACCAAACACAAAGGGGTTCTCTGACTGTAGTTGACATCCTTATAAATGGAT
GTGCACATTTGCCAACACTGAGTGGCTTTCATCCTGGAGCAGACTTTGCAGTCTGTGGACTGCAACACAA
CATTGCCTTTATGTGTAACTCTTGGCTGAAGCTCTTACACCAATGCTGGGGGACATGTACCTCCCAGGGG
CCCAGGAAGACTACGGGAGGCTACACCAACGTCAATCAGAGGGGCCTGTGTAGCTACCGATAAGCGGACC
CTCAAGAGGGCATTAGCAATAGTGTTTATAAGGCCCCCTTGTTAACCCTAAACGGGTAGCATATGCTTCC
CGGGTAGTAGTATATACTATCCAGACTAACCCTAATTCAATAGCATATGTTACCCAACGGGAAGCATATG
CTATCGAATTAGGGTTAGTAAAAGGGTCCTAAGGAACAGCGATATCTCCCACCCCATGAGCTGTCACGGT
TTTATTTACATGGGGTCAGGATTCCACGAGGGTAGTGAACCATTTTAGTCACAAGGGCAGTGGCTGAAGA
TCAAGGAGCGGGCAGTGAACTCTCCTGAATCTTCGCCTGCTTCTTCATTCTCCTTCGTTTAGCTAATAGA
ATAACTGCTGAGTTGTGAACAGTAAGGTGTATGTGAGGTGCTCGAAAACAAGGTTTCAGGTGACGCCCCC
AGAATAAAATTTGGACGGGGGGTTCAGTGGTGGCATTGTGCTATGACACCAATATAACCCTCACAAACCC
CTTGGGCAATAAATACTAGTGTAGGAATGAAACATTCTGAATATCTTTAACAATAGAAATCCATGGGGTG
GGGACAAGCCGTAAAGACTGGATGTCCATCTCACACGAATTTATGGCTATGGGCAACACATAATCCTAGT
GCAATATGATACTGGGGTTATTAAGATGTGTCCCAGGCAGGGACCAAGACAGGTGAACCATGTTGTTACA
CTCTATTTGTAACAAGGGGAAAGAGAGTGGACGCCGACAGCAGCGGACTCCACTGGTTGTCTCTAACACC
CCCGAAAATTAAACGGGGCTCCACGCCAATGGGGCCCATAAACAAAGACAAGTGGCCACTCTTTTTTTTG
AAATTGTGGAGTGGGGGCACGCGTCAGCCCCCACACGCCGCCCTGCGGTTTTGGACTGTAAAATAAGGGT
GTAATAACTTGGCTGATTGTAACCCCGCTAACCACTGCGGTCAAACCACTTGCCCACAAAACCACTAATG
GCACCCCGGGGAATACCTGCATAAGTAGGTGGGCGGGCCAAGATAGGGGCGCGATTGCTGCGATCTGGAG
GACAAATTACACACACTTGCGCCTGAGCGCCAAGCACAGGGTTGTTGGTCCTCATATTCACGAGGTCGCT
GAGAGCACGGTGGGCTAATGTTGCCATGGGTAGCATATACTACCCAAATATCTGGATAGCATATGCTATC
CTAATCTATATCTGGGTAGCATAGGCTATCCTAATCTATATCTGGGTAGCATATGCTATCCTAATCTATA
TCTGGGTAGTATATGCTATCCTAATTTATATCTGGGTAGCATAGGCTATCCTAATCTATATCTGGGTAGC
ATATGCTATCCTAATCTATATCTGGGTAGTATATGCTATCCTAATCTGTATCCGGGTAGCATATGCTATC
CTAATAGAGATTAGGGTAGTATATGCTATCCTAATTTATATCTGGGTAGCATATACTACCCAAATATCTG
GATAGCATATGCTATCCTAATCTATATCTGGGTAGCATATGCTATCCTAATCTATATCTGGGTAGCATAG
GCTATCCTAATCTATATCTGGGTAGCATATGCTATCCTAATCTATATCTGGGTAGTATATGCTATCCTAA
TTTATATCTGGGTAGCATAGGCTATCCTAATCTATATCTGGGTAGCATATGCTATCCTAATCTATATCTG
GGTAGTATATGCTATCCTAATCTGTATCCGGGTAGCATATGCTATCCTCATGATAAGCTGTCAAACATGA
GAATTTTCTTGAAGACGAAAGGGCCTCGTGATACGCCTATTTTTATAGGTTAATGTCATGATAATAATGG
TTTCTTAGACGTCAGGTGGCACTTTTCGGGGAAATGTGCGCGGAACCCCTATTTGTTTATTTTTCTAAAT
ACATTCAAATATGTATCCGCTCATGAGACAATAACCCTGATAAATGCTTCAATAATATTGAAAAAGGAAG
AGTATGAGTATTCAACATTTCCGTGTCGCCCTTATTCCCTTTTTTGCGGCATTTTGCCTTCCTGTTTTTG
CTCACCCAGAAACGCTGGTGAAAGTAAAAGATGCTGAAGATCAGTTGGGTGCACGAGTGGGTTACATCGA
ACTGGATCTCAACAGCGGTAAGATCCTTGAGAGTTTTCGCCCCGAAGAACGTTTTCCAATGATGAGCACT
TTTAAAGTTCTGCTATGTGGCGCGGTATTATCCCGTGTTGACGCCGGGCAAGAGCAACTCGGTCGCCGCA
TACACTATTCTCAGAATGACTTGGTTGAGTACTCACCAGTCACAGAAAAGCATCTTACGGATGGCATGAC
AGTAAGAGAATTATGCAGTGCTGCCATAACCATGAGTGATAACACTGCGGCCAACTTACTTCTGACAACG
ATCGGAGGACCGAAGGAGCTAACCGCTTTTTTGCACAACATGGGGGATCATGTAACTCGCCTTGATCGTT
GGGAACCGGAGCTGAATGAAGCCATACCAAACGACGAGCGTGACACCACGATGCCTGCAGCAATGGCAAC
AACGTTGCGCAAACTATTAACTGGCGAACTACTTACTCTAGCTTCCCGGCAACAATTAATAGACTGGATG
GAGGCGGATAAAGTTGCAGGACCACTTCTGCGCTCGGCCCTTCCGGCTGGCTGGTTTATTGCTGATAAAT
CTGGAGCCGGTGAGCGTGGGTCTCGCGGTATCATTGCAGCACTGGGGCCAGATGGTAAGCCCTCCCGTAT
CGTAGTTATCTACACGACGGGGAGTCAGGCAACTATGGATGAACGAAATAGACAGATCGCTGAGATAGGT
GCCTCACTGATTAAGCATTGGTAACTGTCAGACCAAGTTTACTCATATATACTTTAGATTGATTTAAAAC
TTCATTTTTAATTTAAAAGGATCTAGGTGAAGATCCTTTTTGATAATCTCATGACCAAAATCCCTTAACG
TGAGTTTTCGTTCCACTGAGCGTCAGACCCCGTAGAAAAGATCAAAGGATCTTCTTGAGATCCTTTTTTT
CTGCGCGTAATCTGCTGCTTGCAAACAAAAAAACCACCGCTACCAGCGGTGGTTTGTTTGCCGGATCAAG
AGCTACCAACTCTTTTTCCGAAGGTAACTGGCTTCAGCAGAGCGCAGATACCAAATACTGTTCTTCTAGT
GTAGCCGTAGTTAGGCCACCACTTCAAGAACTCTGTAGCACCGCCTACATACCTCGCTCTGCTAATCCTG
TTACCAGTGGCTGCTGCCAGTGGCGATAAGTCGTGTCTTACCGGGTTGGACTCAAGACGATAGTTACCGG
ATAAGGCGCAGCGGTCGGGCTGAACGGGGGGTTCGTGCACACAGCCCAGCTTGGAGCGAACGACCTACAC
CGAACTGAGATACCTACAGCGTGAGCTATGAGAAAGCGCCACGCTTCCCGAAGGGAGAAAGGCGGACAGG
TATCCGGTAAGCGGCAGGGTCGGAACAGGAGAGCGCACGAGGGAGCTTCCAGGGGGAAACGCCTGGTATC
TTTATAGTCCTGTCGGGTTTCGCCACCTCTGACTTGAGCGTCGATTTTTGTGATGCTCGTCAGGGGGGCG
GAGCCTATGGAAAAACGCCAGCAACGCGGCCTTTTTACGGTTCCTGGCCTTTTGCTGGCCTTTTGCTCAC
ATGTTCTTTCCTGCGTTATCCCCTGATTCTGTGGATAACCGTATTACCGCCTTTGAGTGAGCTGATACCG
CTCGCCGCAGCCGAACGACCGAGCGCAGCGAGTCAGTGAGCGAGGAAGCGGAAGAGCGCCCAATACGCAA
ACCGCCTCTCCCCGCGCGTTGGCCGATTCATTAATGCAGCTGGCACGACAGGTTTCCCGACTGGAAAGCG
GGCAGTGAGCGCAACGCAATTAATGTGAGTTAGCTCACTCATTAGGCACCCCAGGCTTTACACTTTATGC
TTCCGGCTCGTATGTTGTGTGGAATTGTGAGCGGATAACAATTTCACACAGGAAACAGCTATGACCATGA
TTACGCCAAGCTCTAGCTAGAGGTCGACCAATTCTCATGTTTGACAGCTTATCATCGCAGATCCGGGCAA
CGTTGTTGCCATTGCTGCAGGCGCAGAACTGGTAGGTATGGAAGATCTATACATTGAATCAATATTGGCA
ATTAGCCATATTAGTCATTGGTTATATAGCATAAATCAATATTGGCTATTGGCCATTGCATACGTTGTAT
CTATATCATAATATGTACATTTATATTGGCTCATGTCCAATATGACCGC
